Addgene plasmid #162737: p1.1
Purpose: (Empty Backbone) Protein expression in CHO cells
Depositing lab: Ivan Vorobiev. Depositing organization: Federal Research Centre "Fundamentals of Biotechnology" of the Russian Academy of Sciences. Publication: Improved elongation factor-1 alpha-based vectors for stable high-level expression of heterologous proteins in Chinese hamster ovary cells. Orlova NA, Kovnir SV, Hodak JA, Vorobiev II, Gabibov AG, Skryabin KG. BMC Biotechnol. 2014 Jun 14;14:56. doi: 10.1186/1472-6750-14-56. PubMed 24929670.
Backbone
  Vector backbone: p1.1
  Backbone manufacturer: LMBT, LTD
  Backbone size (bp): 11914
  Modifications to backbone: none
  Vector type: Mammalian Expression
  Promoter: CHO EEF1A1 (Translation Elongation Factor 1 Alpha 1)
  Selectable markers: HT/MTX
Growth in bacteria
  Bacterial resistance: Ampicillin, 100 μg/mL
  Growth temperature: 37°C
  Growth strain: DH5alpha
  Copy number: High Copy
Gene/Insert
  Cloning method: Restriction Enzyme
  Sequencing primers: 5′ SQ-5CH6-F GCCGCTGCTTCCTGTGAC; 3′ SQ-3CH1-R ACAAACAGTTCTGAGACCG
Terms and licenses: Academic/Nonprofit Terms; Industry Terms: Not Available to Industry
How to cite: p1.1 was a gift from Ivan Vorobiev (Addgene plasmid # 162737 ; http://n2t.net/addgene:162737 ; RRID:Addgene_162737)
