[The description below was written by a language model from this plasmid's Addgene catalogue record and pLannotate feature annotations shown in this document.]
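Description:
p1.1 is an empty mammalian expression backbone of roughly 11.9 kb, designed for stable, high-level production of heterologous proteins in Chinese hamster ovary (CHO) cells. In bacteria it is maintained as a high-copy plasmid through a ColE1/pUC-type origin and selected with ampicillin via the β-lactamase gene and its native bla promoter.

Expression is driven by the promoter of the CHO translation elongation factor 1 alpha 1 gene (EEF1A1). The automated annotation recognises this region only in pieces, as short matches to the mouse EF-1α promoter and to the human EF-1α intron A, which is consistent with a hamster orthologue that the annotation database does not contain. Very short hits to the yeast ADH1 and rice actin promoters lie in the same upstream region and are most likely chance similarities rather than functional parts. Much of the plasmid, including a long stretch downstream of the selection marker, carries no annotation; the record does not say what this sequence is.

Downstream of the promoter region sit an EMCV internal ribosome entry site and the mouse dihydrofolate reductase (Dhfr) coding sequence. A gene of interest inserted by restriction cloning ahead of the IRES would be transcribed on the same bicistronic mRNA as Dhfr, which ties marker expression to transgene expression. This matches the listed HT/MTX selection: DHFR lets suitable cells grow without hypoxanthine and thymidine, and methotrexate, a DHFR inhibitor, can be used to select for higher expression or amplified copies. No polyadenylation signal or terminator is identified in the feature table.
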