Features (pLannotate 1.2.2; 9 found; start..end, strand, type, name):
   1408..1431    +  promoter       ADH1 promoter (fragment): S. cerevisiae ADH1; promoter for alcohol dehydrogenase 1
   2287..2316    +  promoter       Act1 promoter (fragment): rice actin promoter
   3366..3527    +  promoter       mEF-1α promoter (fragment): strong constitutive promoter for mouse elongation factor EF-1α
   4353..4380    +  intron         EF-1α intron A (fragment): truncated intron upstream of the start codon of human EF-1α
   4502..5086    +  misc_feature   IRES2: internal ribosome entry site (IRES) of the encephalomyocarditis virus (EMCV)
   5098..5658    +  CDS            Dhfr: DYR_MOUSE - Experimental evidence at protein level: Swiss-Prot protein existence level 1. Key enzyme in folate metabolism. Contributes to the de novo mitochondrial thymidylate biosynthesis pathway (PubMed:25980602). Catalyzes an essential reaction for de novo glycine and purine synthesis, and for DNA precursor synthesis (PubMed:25980602). Binds its own mRNA. From Mus musculus (Mouse).
  10133..10721   -  rep_origin     ori: high-copy-number ColE1/pMB1/pBR322/pUC origin of replication
  10892..11752   -  CDS            AmpR: β-lactamase; bla; confers resistance to ampicillin, carbenicillin, and related antibiotics
  11753..11857   -  promoter       AmpR promoter: bla
>Addgene plasmid #162737 | p1.1 | addgene full sequence | sequence record 337723 | Addgene NGS Result
CCCCCCCCCGATCCCCGGAACGCCAGCCGCCATCCACCGCCCGCAGCCCCCGGAGCCCGCGGACCCCGAC
CCCCCGCCGCTCGCCCGCCGTTGCGCCGCTCTCTGCGGGGGGGCTAGGGGGCCGCGGGGGGAAGGCCACG
CCCCCTCCACTTTTTCCAGGAATGCGCGGCATGACCCGCCCCCCCCATGACCCGCCAACACCCCCCCGAT
GCCCCCCGGGGGTCTTTCCTGGGGGGCCTTTGTCAGGGTTGCCTGTGTCACCCACGGGCCCCTTGGCCAC
GCTTGCCTGGGTCACCCCGGAGCCCCGGGTCACGTTTGCCGGGGTCAGCCCTGGGGCGCTTCTTCACGCT
CCATTGCCATGCAGAATTCACTAGTGATTAGAATCCCACGTTGTGCATAGAAACAGATGCAGGCAAAACA
TCCACACATATAAAACAAAAAATTAAAACCAATAAAACTCCTAAACTTTTGGTCTTTCTTGAATCTTCAA
TCCCTCAGGTTATGAAATAATCATTTATGCAGTCAAAAATTTGCCATTCTTGTTGCCAGGTGTGGTGATG
ATTCGGGGAAGCAGAAGCAGGCAGATCTCTGTGAATGAGGCCAGCCTGGTCTACAAAGTGAGTCCCAGGA
CAGTCAGGCCTGTTACACAGAGAAACCTTGAAAAAAAAAAGATAATATGTACTGTTGTATTACCCCAATA
TATAAGGCTAAACCATTAGAAGCACAACACTGTTAAGTACGGAAAATAATATCTAGTGTGGTACAGTTAC
TACTACTATAATACACTAATATAGCTGTGGGAAACTAGTTCCAAAGATGAATTACTAACCAGTGTTTCCA
AGGAAATAAATGAAAGCAGAGAGATTAGTTCTATTGCTAGTGTTTCATTTTCGTATATTTCTTACAATTT
CTCTTGTTACAAATAGGCACTAGGGTATCAAGATAATTTTAACGACTGGCTGAGAACCCTAGAAAATCTC
TGTGAAAAAGGGATTTGTGAAATGAGAGAGGGTAATGTGGCCATTATAGAAAAGGCTTTTGTGTGCCTTG
CATGCATAGACCCTGTGTTTGATCTCTTAACACCCTCCTTGACCAGAAAAAGCTTCTGTGGATAGAAAAT
GATTAGTTATATATACTTTTAGGGAAACGTAGTTCTGGATTCTTTGGTTACAATTAACAGAATTAAGTGC
AAACAAAGCCAGAAACCTCCTGATAAATGAGAAAACCTGCTTGTAGAAGGTTGTAAGGCTCTGTAATATA
GGAATTAGGAGAAAAGAAACCTGTGTGGTGGGGCACGTCTGTAATCCCAGCATTGGGAAGTAGAGGTAGA
AGATTAGAAATCAAAGGCCAGCCTCAGCAACACAGTGAGTTTGAGGCCACCCTGAACTACATCAGGTTCT
GTCTCCTTTCTTTTTTTTTTTTTTCTTTTCTTTTTTTGGTTTCTCTGTGTAGTTTTGGAGCCTATCCTGG
CACTAGCTCTGAAGAGCAGGCTGGCCTCGAACTCAGAGATCAGCCAGCCTCTGCTGGGATTAAAGGTATG
CACCACCAACGCCCCAGGTTTTGTCTCAAACAAACAAAAATAACATCAGGAGGTGGTGAGAGGGCTCAGT
GGTCACAGGCATTCTCTGCAAAGCCTGACTCTGAGTTGGATCCTTTAGAGCTACATGGTTGAGGGAAGAG
AACTGACTCCTGGAAGGTGTCCTCTGGTCCCCACACATAGCTATACACAGCATGTGCATTCACACACACT
AAATAATGCTATTTTTAAAAAAATTAAAAACAACAACAGTTTGGGTTGTGAAAACTAGAACTAGATAATA
GGTAAGAATCAAGTATCATGTAAATTTGCTTTCAACTCATCCCAAAATTTGTTTTATATTTCAGTTTTTT
TCCTTCCTAGCTTGACTGTGGAGTCTTGTCCGGAAGCAAATAGTTCCTTTGCAGATCCCACATGTGGACA
CCGGACAGTAGGTCCTCAAATGCTCCTTATTAGGTTGGTTCAATAATATCAATTGTTTGTTACTAGGCAG
TGATGTTGTACATCTGGAGGAGATCTCTTGAGCCCATAATCAGGTTATTAGGAATAAATACTCTAAGGCT
AAAAATGTAGCTTAGTGATAAGAGTGCTTGCCTGGTGTGCTGAGACCCTCGGTTCCATCTCCACAACCCC
ATATTCCATTACAAAATACCTTTTCACCGTCCCTAGCATTAAGAAACAAAACAACAAAGAAGTTTTTCTT
TCTTCTGAGATCCTGCCCGGAGAGGCATTTAAAACTGGCCAGGGCCAAAAAAAAAAAAAAAAGAAAAAAA
AGAAAAGAAAACAGGCTAGGGCCGGCATGGTGGCGCACGCCTTTAATCCCAGCACGCAGGAGGCAGAGGC
AGGGCGGATCTCTGTGAGTTTGAGGTCAGCCTGGTCTACCTAGTGAGTTTCAGGGCACCCAGGGCTAAAG
AGACTGTCTCAAAAACAAAACAGCCACACAATCAGAACCACAGCAAAACGCAGTTATGATCCTTGGAACT
GTAGGAATGACAAGCATTTAAATAATAGGACGAGCCATTTTTGAGAAGCTCTGATTTCACAAGTGTCAGG
GATGGGCTCTGGGCGAGTAAGATTGCTAATGCTGGCCTCTAAATGAGACCACGTGGAGTTGATTAGATTC
TTTTCATGTTCCTCGTGCTCTATCAAATAACTGTACCCAAATACACACACACACACACACACACAATGCG
CGCACACACAAAATCCTTTTTTAGCTTAAGAAGCCCAGAATCAGAAGTAAAGCTAACTGTGGGACTTAAG
TATTATTCTGAACGGAACTCCCAGGGCGTGAAGCGCGCTTCAGGCTTCCAGAGAAGCAGCTGGCGCTGGA
TGGAATGAACCAAGAGGCCAGCACAGGGGCAGATCCGTCGAGCTCTCGGCCACCGAGCTGAGCCCTTAGG
TTCTGGGGCTGGGAAGGGTCCCTAGGATTGTGCACCTCTCCCGCGGGGGACAAGCAGGGGGATGGCGGGG
CTGACGTCGGGAGGTGGCCTCCACGGGAAGGGACACCCGGATCTCGACACAGCCTTGGCAGTGGAGTCAG
GAAGGGTAGGGACAGATTCTGGACGCCCTCTTGGCCAGCTCCTCACCGCCCCACCCCCGACTGGAGCCGA
GAGTAATTCATACAAAAGGAGGGATCGCCTTCGCCCCTGGGAATCCCAGGGACCGTCGCTAAATTCTGGC
CGGCCTCCCAGCCCGGAACCGCTGTGCCCGCCCAGCGCGGCGGGAGGAGCCTGCGCCTAGGGCGGATCGC
GGGTCGGCGGGAGAGCACAAGCCCACAGTCCCCGGCGGTGGGGGAGGGGCGCGCTGAGCGGGGGCCCGGG
AGCCAGCGCGGGGCAAACTGGGAAAGTGGCGTCGTGTGCTGGCTCCGCCCTCTTCCCGAGGGTGGGGGAG
AACGGTATAAAAGTGCGGTAGTCGCGTTGGACGTTCTTTTTCGCAACGGGTTTGCCGTCAGAACGCAGGT
GAGTGGCGGGTGTGGCCTCCGCGGGCCCGGGCTCCCTCCTTTGAGCGGGGTCGGGCCGCCGTGCGGGTGT
CGTCGGCCGGGCTTCTCTGCGAGCGTTCCCGCCCTGGATGGCGGGCTGTGCGGGAGGGCGAGGGGGGGAG
GCCTGGCGGCGGCCCCGGAGCCTCGCCTCGTGTCGGGCGTGAGGCCTAGCGTGGCTTCCGCCCCGCCGCG
TGCCACCGCGGCCGCGCTTTGCTGTCTGCCCGGCTGCCCTCGATTGCCTGCCCGCGGCCCGGGCCAACAA
AGGGAGGGCGTGGAGCTGGCTGGTAGGGAGCCCCGTAGTCCGCATGTCGGGCAGGGAGAGCGGCAGCAGT
CGGGGGGGGGACCGGGCCCGCCCGTCCCGCAGCACATGTCCAACGCCGCCTGGACGGGTAGCGGCCTGTG
TCCTGATAAGGCGGCCGGGCGGTGGGTTTTAGATGCCGGGTTCAGGTGGCCCCGGGTCCCGGCCCGGTCT
GGCCAGTACCCCGTAGTGGCTTAGCTCCGAGGAGGGCGAGGCCCGCCCGCCCGGCACCAGTTGCGTGCGC
GGAAAGATGGCCGCTCCCGGGCCCTGTAGCAAGGAGCTCAAAATGGAGGACGCGGCAGCCCGGCGGAGCG
GGGCGGGTGAGTCACCCACACAAAGGAAGAGGGCCTTGCCCCTCGCCGGCCGCTGCTTCCTGTGACCCCG
TGGTGTACCGGCCGCACTTCAGTCACCCCGGGCGCTCTTTCGGAGCACCGCTGGCCTCCGCTGGGGGAGG
GGATCTGTCTAATGGCGTTGGAGTTTGCTCACATTTGGTGGGTGGAGACTGTAGCCAGGCCAGCCTGGCC
ATGAAAGTAATTCTTGGAATTTGCCCATTTTGAGTTTGGAGCGAAGCTGATTGACAAAGCTGCTTAGCCG
TTCAAAGGTATTCTTCGAACTTTTTTTTTAAGGTGTTGTGAAAACCTCGAGGTACGTATCGCGAAAGCTA
GCGGCCGCGCAGTTAACGCCGCCCCTCTCCCTCCCCCCCCCCTAACGTTACTGGCCGAAGCCGCTTGGAA
TAAGGCCGGTGTGCGTTTGTCTATATGTTATTTTCCACCATATTGCCGTCTTTTGGCAATGTGAGGGCCC
GGAAACCTGGCCCTGTCTTCTTGACGAGCATTCCTAGGGGTCTTTCCCCTCTCGCCAAAGGAATGCAAGG
TCTGTTGAATGTCGTGAAGGAAGCAGTTCCTCTGGAAGCTTCTTGAAGACAAACAACGTCTGTAGCGACC
CTTTGCAGGCAGCGGAACCCCCCACCTGGCGACAGGTGCCTCTGCGGCCAAAAGCCACGTGTATAAGATA
CACCTGCAAAGGCGGCACAACCCCAGTGCCACGTTGTGAGTTGGATAGTTGTGGAAAGAGTCAAATGGCT
CTCCTCAAGCGTATTCAACAAGGGGCTGAAGGATGCCCAGAAGGTACCCCATTGTATGGGATCTGATCTG
GGGCCTCGGTACACATGCTTTACATGTGTTTAGTCGAGGTTAAAAAAACGTCTAGGCCCCCCGAACCACG
GGGACGTGGTTTTCCTTTGAAAAACACGATGATAATATGGCCACAAGATCTGCCACCATGGTTCGACCAT
TGAACTGCATCGTCGCCGTGTCCCAAAATATGGGGATTGGCAAGAACGGAGACCTACCCTGGCCTCCGCT
CAGGAACGAGTTCAAGTACTTCCAAAGAATGACCACAACCTCTTCAGTGGAAGGTAAACAGAATCTGGTG
ATTATGGGTAGGAAAACCTGGTTCTCCATTCCTGAGAAGAATCGACCTCTAAAGGACAGAATTAATATAG
TTCTCAGTAGAGAACTCAAAGAACCACCACGAGGAGCTCATTTTCTTGCCAAAAGTTTGGATGATGCCTT
AAGACTTATTGAACAACCGGAATTGGCAAGTAAAGTAGACATGGTTTGGATAGTCGGAGGCAGTTCTGTT
TACCAGGAAGCCATGAATCAACCAGGCCACCTCAGACTCTTTGTGACAAGGATCATGCAGGAATTTGAAA
GTGACACGTTTTTCCCAGAAATTGATTTGGGGAAATATAAACTTCTCCCAGAATACCCAGGCGTCCTCTC
TGAGGTCCAGGAGGAAAAAGGCATCAAGTATAAGTTTGAAGTCTACGAGAAGAAAGACTAATCTAGCATA
TTACCCCTAACACCTGCCACCCCAGTCTTAATCAGTGGTGGAAGAACGGTCTCAGAACTGTTTGTCTCAA
TTGGCCATTTAAGTTTAATAGTGAAAGACTGGTTAATGATAACAATGCATCGGAAAACCTTCAGGAGGAA
AGGAGAATGTTTTGTGGAACATTTTTGTGTGTGTGGCAGTTTTAAGTTATTAGTTTTCAAAATCAGTACT
TTTTAATGGAAACAACTTGACCAAAAATCTGTCACAGAATTTTGAGACCCATTAAAATACAAGTTTAATG
AGAAGTCTGTCTCTGTTAATGCTGAAGTCATTACTAAGTGCTTAGCTTAGCAAGGTATGTGGATGCCCAT
TTGTGTTCCAAGGGATTGGACTGTTCATCAGGACCCAGAGCTGAGTTTCAAGGGCTCAAGAGATGGCTTA
TTACCTGTGGGTGTCTTGAAGGTTCTGGTTGGGACAAATTAGGAATGTTTTTGGCAGACATGGTGACTAC
CCTTCATCTGGGTGAGTTCAGTTGATTTGTCTTGAGCCTTTGGGGTTTACACAAGTAAATGACATCATAC
AGTTAGTGTATTGTTAGTGAATATTAATATATGAGGCAGGCTTTGCTCTAGCAATTTTAGAACTAGTTTT
CAGGAAAGGGTTCATCTTGTGCATTGGATGTTTGATTCTATCACTTAGAGTTTAAACTGAAAGTGCTCAA
GAGGTTTTATTTAGGCTGGGATATAAATAAGCCTTTCTGTAGCTTGTAATGGTATCAGGAATTTAAAAGG
CCATCTGGGGCACAAAGATTAAGCAGAAAAGGTAGAAGGTGAGATTGGGGGACTTTGAGTACTTCACACA
CTTTAATGTGTGAGTGCTTTAGTGCATATAGTACAACTGCCAGATAAGGGCATCCACATCTGATTGTTTG
GAAGGCACCTTGTGGTTTCTGGGAATTCAGAATTGGGAGAAAAAGTGCTCCCAACCGCTGAAGCCCTTGG
TAATCTGCAGGGTGTTTATTTAGCAGGAGATAAGGACAAAAAGTTATAGTGTGGAGTTGGTTGAGTTGGT
AGATGTCATTACAACAGGTGGTCTTAAATTGGGTTAGGAGTCACTTTGAAATACCTGGGCCATAAGCAAA
GTGGCATTTTCACCTTTCAGGAGAAACTGGTACACTTATCCATTCTATAGTGCATGCTTGTTCAATTGGG
CTGATGACTAAACCGGTGACTAAAGGTTTGTCAGTATAAATGGATGGGTTGTAGGCAGACGGTGAGGAAT
TACTATACCTGCAAGGAGTCATTGCCTGATCTGCCTGGAAAGGGGCAGGATTGAGTCTCAGAAGGTGTAC
ACCATAGGATATGGAAAAATTTGTCACGCCTAGCATTCAACTTAGTGGTGTAGCGCCACCTACTGGCACT
TTAAAAGCTTAGCATAGAGGAGCATGTGTGTTAGGAGCTCGGATGGGATCCAGGGCCTCAAGGTTTGCAT
GTAAATAAAAGCCCTTTACCAAATTAACTACATACCAGCATACATCAGTCCTTTAGTGTTGAAAAACAGA
AGTGAAAGCTAATATATATAGTGCTTGCTTTATTTAAGTCTAGCTGATTACGTGTTTGGTTGCCAGTGTG
ACTAGTCTGGAGTTGAATTTGTCCTCAGACACGTAAAATGGAATTTGGGATTCACAACACTCTAGTATGA
GGGACCTAATGGCCTGTACCAGGCACAAACGTGTCTATAAACTACACAAAACGAAGGAATTTACAGGAAT
TAGGAAGGTATTCTTAACATTAAAACATTATGGGCATTTTAAAAAAAGCTTTGACAGGATTTCTTTGTCA
TGGCTGTCCTGGAGCTAGTTGTGTAGACCAGGCTGGGCTGAAATCTTGTCTGCCTGCCTGGCTTGGACAC
TTTTTTATTATGTATACAACATTCTGCTTCCATGTATATCTGCACATTAGAAGACGGCACCAGATCTCCT
AATGGATGGTTGTGAGCCACCATGTGGTTGCTGGGAATTGAACTCAGGACCTCTGGAAGAGCAGTGCTCT
TAACCTCTGAGCCATCTCCAGCCCCAGCTTGGGCACATTTTTAATGGCTGGGAAATCAAACCCCCTAGGC
CTTCTGTCAGTAATGAAGGGCTTTTGGCTACCGAGAGTAGGATTTAAGGTTATTCGGAGCTGCAGGTCTG
CCTCAGTGCAGGTTTGGGAGTCCAGCATCTTAGAAAATGCAGTGAAGCCAAGCTGAGCTATATTTTGTTT
AAAAAAAAAATAAGTGGGTAAAGTGCTGCTGAGCCTGATGACCAAGCTGGGACACAAGTAGAAGAACATA
GGCCAATGCTCTATATTAAAAGCATGGGTCATTTTTAATGCTCTTGAGAAGGCTATGCCTACACTACTCT
CAGCCACCGCAGCGTGTTTAAATTAAACTAGTTTGGAAATTTTCTTTGGGGGTAAGCTATTTAACCTAGT
GCCTTGGCAGGTATACTACTGAACTCTCCTCCTCATTCCTTTTTGTTTTTTAAGAATTTCAGTCAGGCTC
AGGCAGCCCTTAAACTTGTGATTAAGCCTGAGAACAGTTACGATTATGAGCCTATTAGTATACCGATCAA
TATGTGAATTTTTTTGGGATGGGGGTCAGGCCTCCCTGCCTCCCAAATACTGGGACTAAAGGCTGCACCA
CCACAACCTGGCTCTTGAAATACTTTTCTACATTTTTTGGGGGGCATGGGTGGGAGAGCAGGGTTTCTCT
GTATTAGCCCTGGCTCTCCTGGAACTCTGTAGACCAGGCTATTCTTGAGCTCAGATTAGCCTGTCTCTGC
CTCCTAAATTCTGGGATTAAAGGTGTGTGCTACTGCTGCCTGGCTACAAAGACATTTTTTTTTTTCTTAA
ATTTAAAAACAAAAGTGGTTCTTTTAGAAGGGTGGTTGGTGTTGGCACATACTCCAAGCACTCAGGTTTT
GAGTTTGTCCCAGGAATGAAGACTGCATTACTGCCGCCCCTCCCTGGTAAGGGCTACACAGAGAAATCCT
ATTTGGAGCCTGTCCTGGTAACTCGCTCTGTAGACCAGGCTGGCCTCGAACTCAAGAGAACCACCTGCCT
CTGAATGCTGGTATTAAGGGCAGGCACCACCAACACCCAGCCTAAAAAATGTCTTTTTTTTAAAGATTTT
TTTTTTTTTTTTACAGAATAAACATTCTGTTTACAATATTCTGCTTCTATGTATATCTGCACACTAGAAG
AGGGCACCCGATCTCATAATGGATGGTTGTGAGCCACCAAGTGGTTGCTGGGAATTGAACTCAGAACCTC
TGGAAGAGCAGTCAGTGCTCTTAACCTCTGAGCCATCTCTCCAGCCCCTAAAAATGGCTCTTGAGATAGG
GTCTCAAGTAGTTTGAGACTGAGTTGGCTATATAAACAAGGCTGGCACATAGCACCATGTACAGCTGGGT
TTAGTTTACATGGGGTGTTTTTGTCTCTGGAGGCAGGAGGATCATTTGAGCATAGGGAGTTAATAGTGAG
GTCATGTTTTATCTACTCTTCTGAATTGAGAACTAAGCTGATGCAAAGCAAGTTTGACTGAAGAAGTCCA
GTTTATGAGAACAAGGGTGGAAACTAATGTGTCAAAGATGGCCTTGCATGTGTTTTAGATGATGACCCAG
TCACTTGGGAATTACTGGATGTGTAAGACCTATATCTTGACAGGAGTGAACAGTGTCTTATAGGTCCTAT
ATGAAAGAAATGAGACATACCCATTTTGTTTCCCCTAAGAATTCACTTTTCCTAACCTGGTTCATGCTAT
TTAGGTTATTTTACTTGCAAATCCTAGGGTGCTCCCTTACCCAGTATTGCTTATGTGGCACCAAAGTCAC
TCACTCCCATGATTTGCAAGTCTCTGGGAACTTCCATGACAACCTAGAATAGCAACTCAAATACATTTTC
TCAGTACCAATTTTGAAGAAAAAATATTTTGCAAAATAGCTGTATGGATGGGTACTAAATAGTGAGGTTA
TCTCCAGAAGGCCTATGAAGAATTAAGGTTGAGTTCAGTTGAGTTCAGCAGCAAGTTTAAGGTTCATCCA
TTTTTGTACAGTGTTTTCCTATTACGGTAAGTGTTTTGCCTGCAGGAATATCTGTACCACATGCTTGCCT
GGTACCTATATCGGCCAGAAGAGGGCTTTGGATCCTCTGGACTTGAATTACAGATGGGTATTAGCCACCA
TTTAGGTGCTGGGAATTGAAACCAAGTCCTCTGGAAGAACAGCAAGTGACTCGACGTCCGGAGCTCTGGC
GCGCCATGGCTCTTCCGCTTCCTCGCTCACTGACTCGCTGCGCTCGGTCGTTCGGCTGCGGCGAGCGGTA
TCAGCTCACTCAAAGGCGGTAATACGGTTATCCACAGAATCAGGGGATAACGCAGGAAAGAACATGTGAG
CAAAAGGCCAGCAAAAGGCCAGGAACCGTAAAAAGGCCGCGTTGCTGGCGTTTTTCCATAGGCTCCGCCC
CCCTGACGAGCATCACAAAAATCGACGCTCAAGTCAGAGGTGGCGAAACCCGACAGGACTATAAAGATAC
CAGGCGTTTCCCCCTGGAAGCTCCCTCGTGCGCTCTCCTGTTCCGACCCTGCCGCTTACCGGATACCTGT
CCGCCTTTCTCCCTTCGGGAAGCGTGGCGCTTTCTCATAGCTCACGCTGTAGGTATCTCAGTTCGGTGTA
GGTCGTTCGCTCCAAGCTGGGCTGTGTGCACGAACCCCCCGTTCAGCCCGACCGCTGCGCCTTATCCGGT
AACTATCGTCTTGAGTCCAACCCGGTAAGACACGACTTATCGCCACTGGCAGCAGCCACTGGTAACAGGA
TTAGCAGAGCGAGGTATGTAGGCGGTGCTACAGAGTTCTTGAAGTGGTGGCCTAACTACGGCTACACTAG
AAGAACAGTATTTGGTATCTGCGCTCTGCTGAAGCCAGTTACCTTCGGAAAAAGAGTTGGTAGCTCTTGA
TCCGGCAAACAAACCACCGCTGGTAGCGGTGGTTTTTTTGTTTGCAAGCAGCAGATTACGCGCAGAAAAA
AAGGATCTCAAGAAGATCCTTTGATCTTTTCTACGGGGTCTGACGCTCAGTGGAACGAAAACTCACGTTA
AGGGATTTTGGTCATGAGATTATCAAAAAGGATCTTCACCTAGATCCTTTTAAATTAAAAATGAAGTTTT
AAATCAATCTAAAGTATATATGAGTAAACTTGGTCTGACAGTTACCAATGCTTAATCAGTGAGGCACCTA
TCTCAGCGATCTGTCTATTTCGTTCATCCATAGTTGCCTGACTCCCCGTCGTGTAGATAACTACGATACG
GGAGGGCTTACCATCTGGCCCCAGTGCTGCAATGATACCGCGAGACCCACGCTCACCGGCTCCAGATTTA
TCAGCAATAAACCAGCCAGCCGGAAGGGCCGAGCGCAGAAGTGGTCCTGCAACTTTATCCGCCTCCATCC
AGTCTATTAATTGTTGCCGGGAAGCTAGAGTAAGTAGTTCGCCAGTTAATAGTTTGCGCAACGTTGTTGC
CATTGCTACAGGCATCGTGGTGTCACGCTCGTCGTTTGGTATGGCTTCATTCAGCTCCGGTTCCCAACGA
TCAAGGCGAGTTACATGATCCCCCATGTTGTGCAAAAAAGCGGTTAGCTCCTTCGGTCCTCCGATCGTTG
TCAGAAGTAAGTTGGCCGCAGTGTTATCACTCATGGTTATGGCAGCACTGCATAATTCTCTTACTGTCAT
GCCATCCGTAAGATGCTTTTCTGTGACTGGTGAGTACTCAACCAAGTCATTCTGAGAATAGTGTATGCGG
CGACCGAGTTGCTCTTGCCCGGCGTCAATACGGGATAATACCGCGCCACATAGCAGAACTTTAAAAGTGC
TCATCATTGGAAAACGTTCTTCGGGGCGAAAACTCTCAAGGATCTTACCGCTGTTGAGATCCAGTTCGAT
GTAACCCACTCGTGCACCCAACTGATCTTCAGCATCTTTTACTTTCACCAGCGTTTCTGGGTGAGCAAAA
ACAGGAAGGCAAAATGCCGCAAAAAAGGGAATAAGGGCGACACGGAAATGTTGAATACTCATACTCTTCC
TTTTTCAATATTATTGAAGCATTTATCAGGGTTATTGTCTCATGAGCGGATACATATTTGAATGTATTTA
GAAAAATAAACAAATAGGGGTTCCGCGCACATTTCCCCGAAAAGTGCCACCTGCATCTCATCACGGTCAC
GCATGGCTGCGCCCGCGCAGCGCCCCCCGA
