>Addgene plasmid #162737 | p1.1 | depositor partial sequence | sequence record 315284 | CHO EEF1A UFR
CACGTTGTGCATAGAAACAGATGCAGGCAAAACATCCACACATATAAAACAAAAAATTAAAACCAATAAA
ACTCCTAAACTTTTGGTCTTTCTTGAATCTTCAATCCCTCAGGTTATGAAATAATCATTTATGCAGTCAA
AAATTTGCCATTCTTGTTGCCAGGTGTGGTGATGATTCGGGGAAGCAGAAGCAGGCAGATCTCTGTGAAT
GAGGCCAGCCTGGTCTACAAAGTGAGTCCCAGGACAGTCAGGCCTGTTACACAGAGAAACCTTGAAAAAA
AAAAGATAATATGTACTGTTGTATTACCCCAATATATAAGGCTAAACCATTAGAAGCACAACACTGTTAA
GTACGGAAAATAATATCTAGTGTGGTACAGTTACTACTACTATAATACACTAATATAGCTGTGGGAAACT
AGTTCCAAAGATGAATTACTAACCAGTGTTTCCAAGGAAATAAATGAAAGCAGAGAGATTAGTTCTATTG
CTAGTGTTTCATTTTCGTATATTTCTTACAATTTCTCTTGTTACAAATAGGCACTAGGGTATCAAGATAA
TTTTAACGACTGGCTGAGAACCCTAGAAAATCTCTGTGAAAAAGGGATTTGTGAAATGAGAGAGGGTAAT
GTGGCCATTATAGAAAAGGCTTTTGTGTGCCTTGCATGCATAGACCCTGTGTTTGATCTCTTAACACCCT
CCTTGACCAGAAAAAGCTTCTGTGGATAGAAAATGATTAGTTATATATACTTTTAGGGAAACGTAGTTCT
GGATTCTTTGGTTACAATTAACAGAATTAAGTGCAAACAAAGCCAGAAACCTCCTGATAAATGAGAAAAC
CTGCTTGTAGAAGGTTGTAAGGCTCTGTAATATAGGAATTAGGAGAAAAGAAACCTGTGTGGTGGGGCAC
GTCTGTAATCCCAGCATTGGGAAGTAGAGGTAGAAGATTAGAAATCAAAGGCCAGCCTCAGCAACACAGT
GAGTTTGAGGCCACCCTGAACTACATCAGGTTCTGTCTCCTTTCTTTTTTTTTTTTTTCTTTTCTTTTTT
TGGTTTCTCTGTGTAGTTTTGGAGCCTATCCTGGCACTAGCTCTGAAGAGCAGGCTGGCCTCGAACTCAG
AGATCAGCCAGCCTCTGCTGGGATTAAAGGTATGCACCACCAACGCCCCAGGTTTTGTCTCAAACAAACA
AAAATAACATCAGGAGGTGGTGAGAGGGCTCAGTGGTCACAGGCATTCTCTGCAAAGCCTGACTCTGAGT
TGGATCCTTTAGAGCTACATGGTTGAGGGAAGAGAACTGACTCCTGGAAGGTGTCCTCTGGTCCCCACAC
ATAGCTATACACAGCATGTGCATTCACACACACTAAATAATGCTATTTTTAAAAAAATTAAAAACAACAA
CAGTTTGGGTTGTGAAAACTAGAACTAGATAATAGGTAAGAATCAAGTATCATGTAAATTTGCTTTCAAC
TCATCCCAAAATTTGTTTTATATTTCAGTTTTTTTCCTTCCTAGCTTGACTGTGGAGTCTTGTCCGGAAG
CAAATAGTTCCTTTGCAGATCCCACATGTGGACACCGGACAGTAGGTCCTCAAATGCTCCTTATTAGGTT
GGTTCAATAATATCAATTGTTTGTTACTAGGCAGTGATGTTGTACATCTGGAGGAGATCTCTTGAGCCCA
TAATCAGGTTATTAGGAATAAATACTCTAAGGCTAAAAATGTAGCTTAGTGATAAGAGTGCTTGCCTGGT
GTGCTGAGACCCTCGGTTCCATCTCCACAACCCCATATTCCATTACAAAATACCTTTTCACCGTCCCTAG
CATTAAGAAACAAAACAACAAAGAAGTTTTTCTTTCTTCTGAGATCCTGCCCGGAGAGGCATTTAAAACT
GGCCAGGGCCAAAAAAAAAAAAAAAAAAAGAAAAAAAAGAAAAGAAAACAGGCTAGGGCCGGCATGGTGG
CGCACGCCTTTAATCCCAGCACGCAGGAGGCAGAGGCAGGGCGGATCTCTGTGAGTTTGAGGTCAGCCTG
GTCTACCTAGTGAGTTTCAGGGCACCCAGGGCTAAAGAGACTGTCTCAAAAACAAAACAGCCACACAATC
AGAACCACAGCAAAACGCAGTTATGATCCTTGGAACTGTAGGAATGACAAGCATTTAAATAATAGGACGA
GCCATTTTTGAGAAGCTCTGATTTCACAAGTGTCAGGGATGGGCTCTGGGCGAGTAAGATTGCTAATGCT
GGCCTCTAAATGAGACCACGTGGAGTTGATTAGATTCTTTTCATGTTCCTCGTGCTCTATCAAATAACTG
TACCCAAATACACACACACACACACACACACAATGCGCGCACACACAAAATCCTTTTTTAGCTTAAGAAG
CCCAGAATCAGAAGTAAAGCTAACTGTGGGACTTAAGTATTATTCTGAACGGAACTCCCAGGGCGTGAAG
CGCGCTTCAGGCTTCCAGAGAAGCAGCTGGCGCTGGATGGAATGAACCAAGAGGCCAGCACAGGGGCAGA
TCCGTCGAGCTCTCGGCCACCGAGCTGAGCCCTTAGGTTCTGGGGCTGGGAAGGGTCCCTAGGATTGTGC
ACCTCTCCCGCGGGGGACAAGCAGGGGGATGGCGGGGCTGACGTCGGGAGGTGGCCTCCACGGGAAGGGA
CACCCGGATCTCGACACAGCCTTGGCAGTGGAGTCAGGAAGGGTAGGGACAGATTCTGGACGCCCTCTTG
GCCAGCTCCTCACCGCCCCACCCCCGACTGGAGCCGAGAGTAATTCATACAAAAGGAGGGATCGCCTTCG
CCCCTGGGAATCCCAGGGACCGTCGCTAAATTCTGGCCGGCCTCCCAGCCCGGAACCGCTGTGCCCGCCC
AGCGCGGCGGGAGGAGCCTGCGCCTAGGGCGGATCGCGGGTCGGCGGGAGAGCACAAGCCCACAGTCCCC
GGCGGTGGGGGAGGGGCGCGCTGAGCGGGGGCCCGGGAGCCAGCGCGGGGCAAACTGGGAAAGTGGTGTC
GTGTGCTGGCTCCGCCCTCTTCCCGAGGGTGGGGGAGAACGGTATAAAAGTGCGGTAGTCGCGTTGGACG
TTCTTTTTCGCAACGGGTTTGCCGTCAGAACGCAGGTGAGTGGCGGGTGTGGCCTCCGCGGGCCCGGGCT
CCCTCCTTTGAGCGGGGTCGGACCGCCGTGCGGGTGTCGTCGGCCGGGCTTCTCTGCGAGCGTTCCCGCC
CTGGATGGCGGGCTGTGCGGGAGGGCGAGGGGGGGAGGCCTGGCGGCGGCCCCGGAGCCTCGCCTCGTGT
CGGGCGTGAGGCCTAGCGTGGCTTCCGCCCCGCCGCGTGCCACCGCGGCCGCGCTTTGCTGTCTGCCCGG
CTGCCCTCGATTGCCTGCCCGCGGCCCGGGCCAACAAAGGGAGGGCGTGGAGCTGGCTGGTAGGGAGCCC
CGTAGTCCGCATGTCGGGCAGGGAGAGCGGCAGCAGTCGGGGGGGGGACCGGGCCCGCCCGTCCCGCAGC
ACATGTCCGACGCCGCCTGGACGGGTAGCGGCCTGTGTCCTGATAAGGCGGCCGGGCGGTGGGTTTTAGA
TGCCGGGTTCAGGTGGCCCCGGGTCCCGGCCCGGTCTGGCCAGTACCCCGTAGTGGCTTAGCTCCGAGGA
GGGCGAGGCCCGCCCGCCCGGCACCAGTTGCGTGCGCGGAAAGATGGCCGCTCCCGGGCCCTGTAGCAAG
GAGCTCAAAATGGAGGACGCGGCAGCCCGGCGGAGCGGGGCGGGTGAGTCACCCACACAAAGGAAGAGGG
CCTTGCCCCTCGCCGGCCGCTGCTTCCTGTGACCCCGTGGTGTACCGGCCGCACTTCAGTCACCCCGGGC
GCTCTTTCGGAGCACCGCTGGCCTCCGCTGGGGGAGGGGATCTGTCTAATGGCGTTGGAGTTTGCTCACA
TTTGGTGGGTGGAGACTGTAGCCAGGCCAGCCTGGCCATGAAAGTAATTCTTGGAATTTGCCCATTTTGA
GTTTGGAGCGAAGCTGATTGACAAAGCTGCTTAGCCGTTCAAAGGTATTCTTCGAACTTTTTTTTTAAGG
TGTTGTGAAAA
