>Addgene plasmid #162737 | p1.1 | depositor partial sequence | sequence record 315285 | CHO EEF1A DFR
CTAGCATATTACCCCTAACACCTGCCACCCCAGTCTTAATCAGTGGTGGAAGAACGGTCTCAGAACTGTT
TGTCTCAATTGGCCATTTAAGTTTAATAGTGAAAGACTGGTTAATGATAACAATGCATCGGAAAACCTTC
AGGAGGAAAGGAGAATGTTTTGTGGAACATTTTTGTGTGTGTGGCAGTTTTAAGTTATTAGTTTTCAAAA
TCAGTACTTTTTAATGGAAACAACTTGACCAAAAATCTGTCACAGAATTTTGAGACCCATTAAAATACAA
GTTTAATGAGAAGTCTGTCTCTGTTAATGCTGAAGTCATTACTAAGTGCTTAGCTTAGCAAGGTATGTGG
ATGCCCATTTGTGTTCCAAGGGATTGGACTGTTCATCAGGACCCAGAGCTGAGTTTCAAGGGCTCAAGAG
ATGGCTTATTACCTGTGGGTGTCTTGAAGGTTCTGGTTGGGACAAATTAGGAATGTTTTTGGCAGACATG
GTGACTACCCTTCATCTGGGTGAGTTCAGTTGATTTGTCTTGAGCCTTTGGGGTTTACACAAGTAAATGA
CATCATACAGTTAGTGTATTGTTAGTGAATATTAATATATGAGGCAGGCTTTGCTCTAGCAATTTTAGAA
CTAGTTTTCAGGAAAGGGTTCATCTTGTGCATTGGATGTTTGATTCTATCACTTAGAGTTTAAACTGAAA
GTGCTCAAGAGGTTTTATTTAGGCTGGGATATAAATAAGCCTTTCTGTAGCTTGTAATGGTATCAGGAAT
TTAAAAGGCCATCTGGGGCACAAAGATTAAGCAGAAAAGGTAGAAGGTGAGATTGGGGGACTTTGAGTAC
TTCACACACTTTAATGTGTGAGTGCTTTAGTGCATATAGTACAACTGCCAGATAAGGGCATCCACATCTG
ATTGTTTGGAAGGCACCTTGTGGTTTCTGGGAATTCAGAATTGGGAGAAAAAGTGCTCCCAACCGCTGAA
GCCCTTGGTAATCTGCAGGGTGTTTATTTAGCAGGAGATAAGGACAAAAAGTTATAGTGTGGAGTTGGTT
GAGTTGGTAGATGTCATTACAACAGGTGGTCTTAAATTGGGTTAGGAGTCACTTTGAAATACCTGGGCCA
TAAGCAAAGTGGCATTTTCACCTTTCAGGAGAAACTGGTACACTTATCCATTCTATAGTGCATGCTTGTT
CAATTGGGCTGATGACTAAACCGGTGACTAAAGGTTTGTCAGTATAAATGGATGGGTTGTAGGCAGACGG
TGAGGAATTACTATACCTGCAAGGAGTCATTGCCTGATCTGCCTGGAAAGGGGCAGGATTGAGTCTCAGA
AGGTGTACACCATAGGATATGGAAAAATTTGTCACGCCTAGCATTCAACTTAGTGGTGTAGCGCCACCTA
CTGGCACTTTAAAAGCTTAGCATAGAGGAGCATGTGTGTTAGGAGCTCGGATGGGATCCAGGGCCTCAAG
GTTTGCATGTAAATAAAAGCCCTTTACCAAATTAACTACATACCAGCATACATCAGTCCTTTAGTGTTGA
AAAACAGAAGTGAAAGCTAATATATATAGTGCTTGCTTTATTTAAGTCTAGCTGATTACGTGTTTGGTTG
CCAGTGTGACTAGTCTGGAGTTGAATTTGTCCTCAGACACGTAAAATGGAATTTGGGATTCACAACACTC
TAGTATGAGGGACCTAATGGCCTGTACCAGGCACAAACGTGTCTATAAACTACACAAAACGAAGGAATTT
ACAGGAATTAGGAAGGTATTCTTAACATTAAAACATTATGGGCATTTTAAAAAAAGCTTTGACAGGATTT
CTTTGTCATGGCTGTCCTGGAGCTAGTTGTGTAGACCAGGCTGGGCTGAAATCTTGTCTGCCTGCCTGGC
TTGGACACTTTTTTATTATGTATACAACATTCTGCTTCCATGTATATCTGCACATTAGAAGACGGCACCA
GATCTCCTAATGGATGGTTGTGAGCCACCATGTGGTTGCTGGGAATTGAACTCAGGACCTCTGGAAGAGC
AGTGCTCTTAACCTCTGAGCCATCTCCAGCCCCAGCTTGGGCACATTTTTAATGGCTGGGAAATCAAACC
CCCTAGGCCTTCTGTCAGTAATGAAGGGCTTTTGGCTACCGAGAGTAGGATTTAAGGTTATTCGGAGCTG
CAGGTCTGCCTCAGTGCAGGTTTGGGAGTCCAGCATCTTAGAAAATGCAGTGAAGCCAAGCTGAGCTATA
TTTTGTTTAAAAAAAAAATAAGTGGGTAAAGTGCTGCTGAGCCTGATGACCAAGCTGGGACACAAGTAGA
AGAACATAGGCCAATGCTCTATATTAAAAGCATGGGTCATTTTTAATGCTCTTGAGAAGGCTATGCCTAC
ACTACTCTCAGCCACCGCAGCGTGTTTAAATTAAACTAGTTTGGAAATTTTCTTTGGGGGTAAGCTATTT
AACCTAGTGCCTTGGCAGGTATACTACTGAACTCTCCTCCTCATTCCTTTTTGTTTTTTAAGAATTTCAG
TCAGGCTCAGGCAGCCCTTAAACTTGTGATTAAGCCTGAGAACAGTTACGATTATGAGCCTATTAGTATA
CCGATCAATATGTGAATTTTTTTGGGATGGGGGTCAGGCCTCCCTGCCTCCCAAATACTGGGACTAAAGG
CTGCACCACCACAACCTGGCTCTTGAAATACTTTTCTACATTTTTTGGGGGGCATGGGTGGGAGAGCAGG
GTTTCTCTGTATTAGCCCTGGCTCTCCTGGAACTCTGTAGACCAGGCTATTCTTGAGCTCAGATTAGCCT
GTCTCTGCCTCCTAAATTCTGGGATTAAAGGTGTGTGCTACTGCTGCCTGGCTACAAAGACATTTTTTTT
TTTCTTAAATTTAAAAACAAAAGTGGTTCTTTTAGAAGGGTGGTTGGTGTTGGCACATACTCCAAGCACT
CAGGTTTTGAGTTTGTCCCAGGAATGAAGACTGCATTACTGCCGCCCCTCCCTGGTAAGGGCTACACAGA
GAAATCCTATTTGGAGCCTGTCCTGGTAACTCGCTCTGTAGACCAGGCTGGCCTCGAACTCAAGAGAACC
ACCTGCCTCTGAATGCTGGTATTAAGGGCAGGCACCACCAACACCCAGCCTAAAAAATGTCTTTTTTTTA
AAGATTTTTTTTTTTTTTTTTACAGAATAAACATTCTGTTTACAATATTCTGCTTCTATGTATATCTGCA
CACTAGAAGAGGGCACCCGATCTCATAATGGATGGTTGTGAGCCACCAAGTGGTTGCTGGGAATTGAACT
CAGAACCTCTGGAAGAGCAGTCAGTGCTCTTAACCTCTGAGCCATCTCTCCAGCCCCTAAAAATGGCTCT
TGAGATAGGGTCTCAAGTAGTTTGAGACTGAGTTGGCTATATAAACAAGGCTGGCACATAGCACCATGTA
CAGCTGGGTTTAGTTTACATGGGGTGTTTTTGTCTCTGGAGGCAGGAGGATCATTTGAGCATAGGGAGTT
AATAGTGAGGTCATGTTTTATCTACTCTTCTGAATTGAGAACTAAGCTGATGCAAAGCAAGTTTGACTGA
AGAAGTCCAGTTTATGAGAACAAGGGTGGAAACTAATGTGTCAAAGATGGCCTTGCATGTGTTTTAGATG
ATGACCCAGTCACTTGGGAATTACTGGATGTGTAAGACCTATATCTTGACAGGAGTGAACAGTGTCTTAT
AGGTCCTATATGAAAGAAATGAGACATACCCATTTTGTTTCCCCTAAGAATTCACTTTTCCTAACCTGGT
TCATGCTATTTAGGTTATTTTACTTGCAAATCCTAGGGTGCTCCCTTACCCAGTATTGCTTATGTGGCAC
CAAAGTCACTCACTCCCATGATTTGCAAGTCTCTGGGAACTTCCATGACAACCTAGAATAGCAACTCAAA
TACATTTTCTCAGTACCAATTTTGAAGAAAAAATATTTTGCAAAATAGCTGTATGGATGGGTACTAAATA
GTGAGGTTATCTCCAGAAGGCCTATGAAGAATTAAGGTTGAGTTCAGTTGAGTTCAGCAGCAAGTTTAAG
GTTCATCCATTTTTGTACAGTGTTTTCCTATTACGGTAAGTGTTTTGCCTGCAGGAATATCTGTACCACA
TGCTTGCCTGGTACCTATATCGGCCAGAAGAGGGCTTTGGATCCTCTGGACTTGAATTACAGATGGGTAT
TAGCCACCATTTAGGTGCTGGGAATTGAAACCAAGTCCTCTGGAAGAACAGCAAGTGAC
